>Addgene plasmid #188821 | Portal_Lidtsur | addgene full sequence | sequence record 369845 | Addgene NGS Result
GCAGCCGAACGACCGAGCGCAGCGAGTCAGTGAGCGAGGAAGCGGAAGAGCGCCTGATGCGGTATTTTCT
CCTTACGCATCTGTGCGGTATTTCACACCGCATATGGTGCACTCTCAGTACAATCTGCTCTGATGCCGCA
TAGTTAAGCCAGTATACACTCCGCTATCGCTACGTGACTGGGTCATGGCTGCGCCCCGACACCCGCCAAC
ACCCGCTGACGCGCCCTGACGGGCTTGTCTGCTCCCGGCATCCGCTTACAGACAAGCTGTGACCGTCTCC
GGGAGCTGCATGTGTCAGAGGTTTTCACCGTCATCACCGAAACGCGCGAGGCAGCAGATCAATTCGCGCG
CGAAGGCGAAGCGGCATGCATAATGTGCCTGTCAAATGGACGAAGCAGGGATTCTGCAAACCCTATGCTA
CTCCGTCAAGCCGTCAATTGTCTGATTCGTTACCAATTATGACAACTTGACGGCTACATCATTCACTTTT
TCTTCACAACCGGCACGGAACTCGCTCGGGCTGGCCCCGGTGCATTTTTTAAATACCCGCGAGAAATAGA
GTTGATCGTCAAAACCAACATTGCGACCGACGGTGGCGATAGGCATCCGGGTGGTGCTCAAAAGCAGCTT
CGCCTGGCTGATACGTTGGTCCTCGCGCCAGCTTAAGACGCTAATCCCTAACTGCTGGCGGAAAAGATGT
GACAGACGCGACGGCGACAAGCAAACATGCTGTGCGACGCTGGCGATATCAAAATTGCTGTCTGCCAGGT
GATCGCTGATGTACTGACAAGCCTCGCGTACCCGATTATCCATCGGTGGATGGAGCGACTCGTTAATCGC
TTCCATGCGCCGCAGTAACAATTGCTCAAGCAGATTTATCGCCAGCAGCTCCGAATAGCGCCCTTCCCCT
TGCCCGGCGTTAATGATTTGCCCAAACAGGTCGCTGAAATGCGGCTGGTGCGCTTCATCCGGGCGAAAGA
ACCCCGTATTGGCAAATATTGACGGCCAGTTAAGCCATTCATGCCAGTAGGCGCGCGGACGAAAGTAAAC
CCACTGGTGATACCATTCGCGAGCCTCCGGATGACGACCGTAGTGATGAATCTCTCCTGGCGGGAACAGC
AAAATATCACCCGGTCGGCAAACAAATTCTCGTCCCTGATTTTTCACCACCCCCTGACCGCGAATGGTGA
GATTGAGAATATAACCTTTCATTCCCAGCGGTCGGTCGATAAAAAAATCGAGATAACCGTTGGCCTCAAT
CGGCGTTAAACCCGCCACCAGATGGGCATTAAACGAGTATCCCGGCAGCAGGGGATCATTTTGCGCTTCA
GCCATACTTTTCATACTCCCGCCATTCAGAGAAGAAACCAATTGTCCATATTGCATCAGACATTGCCGTC
ACTGCGTCTTTTACTGGCTCTTCTCGCTAACCAAACCGGTAACCCCGCTTATTAAAAGCATTCTGTAACA
AAGCGGGACCAAAGCCATGACAAAAACGCGTAACAAAAGTGTCTATAATCACGGCAGAAAAGTCCACATT
GATTATTTGCACGGCGTCACACTTTGCTATGCCATAGCATTTTTATCCATAAGATTAGCGGATCCTACCT
GACGCTTTTTATCGCAACTCTCTACTGTTTCTCCATACCCGTTTTTTGGGCTAACAGGAGGAATTAACCA
TGGTGCAGGACGCGCAAAACGTTAGCTACGAGAGCCTGTGGCAGAAGTATCGTGATAGCAACGTGGTTAC
CAAAGCGCGTGAGTACAGCCGTTATACCCTGGCGAAGCTGGTTAGCGAATACGACCGTAGCGATGTGGAC
GATGTTAACCGTCAGCAAGTGACCCGTGACTATCAAAGCGTTGGTGCGCTGCTGGTGAACAACCTGGTTG
CGCGTCTGGGCGAATTCCTGTTTCCGGCGAGCGCGCGTTTCGTGAAGCTGAAACTGAACAAGGTTACCGA
TGCGATGCGTCAGAAAATGAGCCAGGTGAACCAAGCGCTGATCACCATTGAGAAAGCGATCGTTGACAAG
GCGAAAGAAAACGGTGGCTACGCGGATCTGCTGCAAACCCTGGCGCAGCAAGCGGTGACCGGTAACGCGG
CGCTGTATCGTGACATGGAGACCGGTAGCTACCGTGTTTATGGCCTGGAAAGCTTTGTGGTTCAGCGTGA
CGGTCGTGGCGTGGTTACCGATGCGATCATTAAGGAGCGTCTGCAGTGGGACAGCCTGCCGAAAGATTTC
CAAAACATGCTGAACGCGAAGGGTTTTCGTTGCGGTGGCAACAAACGTGTGTGGCTGTACACCCGTGTGC
TGCGTGTTCAGAAGGAGAGCGGTAAATACGGCTATGAAATCACCCAGCAAATTGGTAACTACCAAGGCTG
CGTTTATACCCCGGGCAAGGACTACTATCCGGAAAAAGTGTGCCCGTGGCTGTTCCCGGTTTGGAGCCTG
AAGAGCGGCGAGCACTACGGTCGTGGCATCGTGGAAGACCACGCGGGCGATTTTGCGCGTCTGAGCCTGC
TGAGCGAGCACAGCGCGCTGTATATGCAGGAAGCGCTGCGTGTTCTGTGGCTGATGACCGGTAGCGGTGG
CAACGCGGACGATATTGAGAACGCGGAAACCGGTCAGGTGGTGCCGCTGCAAAGCGGTACCACCCTGGCG
GGTCTGGAAGTGGGCGACTACAACAAGGTTCAGCAAGCGCGTGATGAAATCAACCAGATTGTGCAACGTC
TGGCGCAGGCGTTCATGTATACCGGCGAGTTTCGTGACAGCGAACGTACCACCGCGACCGAGGTGCAGCA
AGTTGCGACCAGCGCGGAACGTGGCCTGGGTGGCCCGTACAGCATGCAGGCGAAAACCCTGCAAATCCCG
CTGGCGTATGTGCTGCTGGCGGAGCTGGATGAAGCGAACGTTCCGGACATTGTGGGTGATGTTCTGAGCC
TGCAAGTTGAAGCGGGTCTGGATGCGCTGGGCCGTAGCATTGAGGCGGAAACCCTGATTCGTGCGCTGAC
CGATAGCCAGGCGGCGATGGTGGCGGTTCAAAACATCAACACCGTGGCGAACGTTATTGACCCGCAGCAA
GTGCTGGAGACCATCTTCGCGAGCAACGGTGTTGCGCTGGACGATTACCGTAAAAGCGCGCAGGACCTGG
CGAACGAAGGCCAAGCGATCGATAACGCGGCGGCGGCGGCGGCGGGTGTGCAACCGGGCGTGGTTGATAC
CGCGCCGAACGTTAGCCAAATTTAATGCCAGGCATCAAATTAAGCAGAAGGCCATCCTGACGGATGGCCT
TTTTGCGTTTCTACAAACTCTTTTGTTTATTTTTCTAAATACATTCAAATATGTATCCGCTCATGAGACA
ATAACCCTGATAAATGCTTCAATAATATTGAAAAAGGAAGAGTATGAGTATTCAACATTTCCGTGTCGCC
CTTATTCCCTTTTTTGCGGCATTTTGCCTTCCTGTTTTTGCTCACCCAGAAACGCTGGTGAAAGTAAAAG
ATGCTGAAGATCAGTTGGGTGCACGAGTGGGTTACATCGAACTGGATCTCAACAGCGGTAAGATCCTTGA
GAGTTTTCGCCCCGAAGAACGTTTTCCAATGATGAGCACTTTTAAAGTTCTGCTATGTGGCGCGGTATTA
TCCCGTGTTGACGCCGGGCAAGAGCAACTCGGTCGCCGCATACACTATTCTCAGAATGACTTGGTTGAGT
ACTCACCAGTCACAGAAAAGCATCTTACGGATGGCATGACAGTAAGAGAATTATGCAGTGCTGCCATAAC
CATGAGTGATAACACTGCGGCCAACTTACTTCTGACAACGATCGGAGGACCGAAGGAGCTAACCGCTTTT
TTGCACAACATGGGGGATCATGTAACTCGCCTTGATCGTTGGGAACCGGAGCTGAATGAAGCCATACCAA
ACGACGAGCGTGACACCACGATGCCTGTAGCAATGGCAACAACGTTGCGCAAACTATTAACTGGCGAACT
ACTTACTCTAGCTTCCCGGCAACAATTAATAGACTGGATGGAGGCGGATAAAGTTGCAGGACCACTTCTG
CGCTCGGCCCTTCCGGCTGGCTGGTTTATTGCTGATAAATCTGGAGCCGGTGAGCGTGGGTCTCGCGGTA
TCATTGCAGCACTGGGGCCAGATGGTAAGCCCTCCCGTATCGTAGTTATCTACACGACGGGGAGTCAGGC
AACTATGGATGAACGAAATAGACAGATCGCTGAGATAGGTGCCTCACTGATTAAGCATTGGTAACTGTCA
GACCAAGTTTACTCATATATACTTTAGATTGATTTAAAACTTCATTTTTAATTTAAAAGGATCTAGGTGA
AGATCCTTTTTGATAATCTCATGACCAAAATCCCTTAACGTGAGTTTTCGTTCCACTGAGCGTCAGACCC
CGTAGAAAAGATCAAAGGATCTTCTTGAGATCCTTTTTTTCTGCGCGTAATCTGCTGCTTGCAAACAAAA
AAACCACCGCTACCAGCGGTGGTTTGTTTGCCGGATCAAGAGCTACCAACTCTTTTTCCGAAGGTAACTG
GCTTCAGCAGAGCGCAGATACCAAATACTGTCCTTCTAGTGTAGCCGTAGTTAGGCCACCACTTCAAGAA
CTCTGTAGCACCGCCTACATACCTCGCTCTGCTAATCCTGTTACCAGTGGCTGCTGCCAGTGGCGATAAG
TCGTGTCTTACCGGGTTGGACTCAAGACGATAGTTACCGGATAAGGCGCAGCGGTCGGGCTGAACGGGGG
GTTCGTGCACACAGCCCAGCTTGGAGCGAACGACCTACACCGAACTGAGATACCTACAGCGTGAGCTATG
AGAAAGCGCCACGCTTCCCGAAGGGAGAAAGGCGGACAGGTATCCGGTAAGCGGCAGGGTCGGAACAGGA
GAGCGCACGAGGGAGCTTCCAGGGGGAAACGCCTGGTATCTTTATAGTCCTGTCGGGTTTCGCCACCTCT
GACTTGAGCGTCGATTTTTGTGATGCTCGTCAGGGGGGCGGAGCCTATGGAAAAACGCCAGCAACGCGGC
CTTTTTACGGTTCCTGGCCTTTTGCTGGCCTTTTGCTCACATGTTCTTTCCTGCGTTATCCCCTGATTCT
GTGGATAACCGTATTACCGCCTTTGAGTGAGCTGATACCGCTCGCC
Features (pLannotate 1.2.2; 10 found; start..end, strand, type, name):
      1..48      +  rep_origin     RSF ori (fragment): Plasmids containing the RSF 1030 origin of replication can be propagated in E. coli cells that contain additional plasmids with compatible origins.
     53..193     -  misc_feature   bom: basis of mobility region from pBR322
    295..335     -  CDS            rop (fragment): Rop protein, which maintains plasmids at low copy number; rop
    457..1335    -  CDS            araC: L-arabinose regulatory protein; araC
   1362..1646    +  promoter       araBAD promoter: araBAD; promoter of the L-arabinose operon of E. coli; the araC regulatory gene is transcribed in the opposite direction (Guzman et al., 1995)
   3179..3195    +  promoter       chicken β-actin promoter (fragment): contains a 21-bp deletion relative to the standard chicken β-actin promoter
   3266..3293    +  terminator     rrnB T2 terminator: transcription terminator T2 from the E. coli rrnB gene
   3312..3403    +  promoter       AmpR promoter: bla
   3404..4264    +  CDS            AmpR: β-lactamase; bla; confers resistance to ampicillin, carbenicillin, and related antibiotics
   4435..5023    +  rep_origin     ori: high-copy-number ColE1/pMB1/pBR322/pUC origin of replication
