[The description below was written by a language model from this plasmid's Addgene catalogue record and pLannotate feature annotations shown in this document.]
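Description:
Portal_Lidtsur is a bacterial expression plasmid built on a pBAD backbone that carries the portal protein gene of bacteriophage Lidtsur. The whole construct is about 5.2 kb, of which roughly 1.6 kb is the insert, introduced by Gibson assembly. It is maintained in E. coli through a high-copy ColE1/pMB1-type origin of replication and selected with ampicillin by way of the bla (β-lactamase) gene driven by its own promoter. A pBR322-derived bom (basis of mobility) region is also present. Short annotated fragments of rop and of an RSF origin are most likely backbone remnants or similarity hits rather than functional elements.

Expression is controlled by the L-arabinose system. The araC regulator gene is transcribed divergently from the araBAD promoter, so transcription of the downstream gene is kept low without arabinose and induced when it is added. The automated feature table does not annotate the portal coding sequence itself, but the unannotated stretch between the araBAD promoter and the rrnB T2 terminator matches the expected position and size of the insert. A 17-bp hit to a chicken β-actin promoter within that stretch is almost certainly a spurious match. No epitope or purification tags are recorded.

Portal proteins form the ring at the capsid vertex through which phage DNA is packaged and ejected. The associated study concerns prokaryotic innate immunity based on recognition of conserved viral proteins. This suggests the plasmid is meant for inducible production of this single phage component in bacteria, for example to test whether it triggers a defence system, although the record states its purpose only as supplying the Lidtsur portal protein.
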