Addgene plasmid #188821: Portal_Lidtsur
Purpose: Portal protein from phage Lidtsur
Depositing lab: Feng Zhang. Depositing organization: Broad Institute. Publication: Prokaryotic innate immunity through pattern recognition of conserved viral proteins. Gao LA, Wilkinson ME, Strecker J, Makarova KS, Macrae RK, Koonin EV, Zhang F. Science. 2022 Aug 12;377(6607):eabm4096. doi: 10.1126/science.abm4096. Epub 2022 Aug 12. PubMed 35951700.
Backbone
  Vector backbone: pBAD
  Backbone size w/o insert (bp): 3590
  Total vector size (bp): 5156
  Vector type: Bacterial Expression
Growth in bacteria
  Bacterial resistance: Ampicillin, 100 μg/mL
  Growth temperature: 37°C
  Growth strain: DH5alpha
  Copy number: High Copy
Gene/Insert
  Gene/Insert name: Portal
  Insert size (bp): 1566
  GenBank ID: YP_009821637.1
  Cloning method: Gibson Cloning
  Sequencing primers: 5′ N/A
Terms and licenses: Academic/Nonprofit Terms; Industry Terms: Not Available to Industry
How to cite: Portal_Lidtsur was a gift from Feng Zhang (Addgene plasmid # 188821 ; http://n2t.net/addgene:188821 ; RRID:Addgene_188821)
